Addgene plasmid #83034: pEGFP_sfCherry2(11)_zyxin
Purpose: Expresses sfCherry2(11) tagged zyxin (human) in mammalian cells
Depositing lab: Bo Huang. Depositing organization: University of California, San Francisco (UCSF). Publication: Improved split fluorescent proteins for endogenous protein labeling. Feng S, Sekine S, Pessino V, Li H, Leonetti MD, Huang B. Nat Commun. 2017 Aug 29;8(1):370. doi: 10.1038/s41467-017-00494-8. PubMed 28851864.
Backbone
  Vector backbone: pEGFP-mEmerald-Zyxin-6
  Backbone manufacturer: Michael Davidson Fluorescent Protein Collection at the UCSF Nikon Imaging center
  Backbone size w/o insert (bp): 6000
  Total vector size (bp): 5500
  Vector type: Mammalian Expression
Growth in bacteria
  Bacterial resistance: Kanamycin, 50 μg/mL
  Growth temperature: 37°C
  Growth strain: DH5alpha
  Copy number: High Copy
Gene/Insert
  Gene/Insert name: sfCherry2(11)_zyxin
  Species: Synthetic
  Insert size (bp): 1788
  Cloning method: Restriction Enzyme; 5′ cloning site EcoRI (not destroyed); 3′ cloning site NotI (not destroyed)
  Sequencing primers: 5′ CGAGCTCAAGCTTCGAATTC; 3′ TATGATCTAGAGTCGCGGCC
Terms and licenses: Academic/Nonprofit Terms; Industry Terms: Not Available to Industry
How to cite: pEGFP_sfCherry2(11)_zyxin was a gift from Bo Huang (Addgene plasmid # 83034 ; http://n2t.net/addgene:83034 ; RRID:Addgene_83034)
