[The description below was written by a language model from this plasmid's Addgene catalogue record and pLannotate feature annotations shown in this document.]
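Description:
pEGFP_sfCherry2(11)_zyxin is a mammalian expression plasmid built on a pEGFP-type backbone (derived from pEGFP-mEmerald-Zyxin-6), in which the original fluorescent protein has been replaced by a short split-fluorescent-protein tag. It replicates in E. coli at high copy from a ColE1/pUC-type origin and also carries an f1 origin. A single NeoR/KanR (aminoglycoside phosphotransferase) gene is placed behind both a bacterial bla-type promoter and the SV40 enhancer/early promoter and is terminated by the HSV TK polyadenylation signal. It therefore confers kanamycin resistance in bacteria and can support G418 selection in mammalian cells. The catalogue sizes (about 5.5 kb total) are approximate; the annotated sequence record is 5,757 nt.

The payload is driven by the human CMV immediate-early enhancer and promoter and terminated by an SV40 poly(A) signal. It encodes human zyxin, a focal adhesion protein that binds alpha-actinin and helps recruit ENA/VASP family members. Zyxin is joined to a short fragment of sfCherry2 corresponding to the eleventh beta-strand, sfCherry2(11). In the feature table the tag lies immediately downstream of the zyxin coding region, so it appears to be fused at the C-terminus despite the order suggested by the name. The catalogue lists the insert species as synthetic, although the zyxin portion is of human origin. The 11th-strand fragment is not fluorescent on its own. Red fluorescence is reconstituted only when it complements the sfCherry2(1-10) fragment, which must be supplied from a separate construct. The plasmid comes from work on improved split fluorescent proteins for protein labelling, and it serves to visualise zyxin localisation in mammalian cells with a minimal tag.
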