Features (pLannotate 1.2.2; 15 found; start..end, strand, type, name):
     61..364     +  enhancer       CMV enhancer: human cytomegalovirus immediate early enhancer
    365..568     +  promoter       CMV promoter: human cytomegalovirus (CMV) immediate early promoter
    591..634     +  misc_feature   MCS (fragment): multiple cloning site
    636..2351    +  CDS            ZYX: ZYX_HUMAN - Experimental evidence at protein level: Swiss-Prot protein existence level 1. Adhesion plaque protein. Binds alpha-actinin and the CRP protein. Important for targeting TES and ENA/VASP family members to focal adhesions and for the formation of actin-rich structures. May be a component of a signal transduction pathway that mediates adhesion- stimulated changes in gene expression (By similarity). From Homo sapiens (Human).
   2373..2420    +  CDS            sfCherry2 (fragment): sfCherry2 is a basic (constitutively fluorescent) fluorescent protein published in 2017, derived from Discosoma sp.. It is reported to be a monomer.
   2439..2522    +  CDS            large T antigen (fragment): large T antigen from SV40 (simian virus 40)
   2545..2666    +  polyA_signal   SV40 poly(A) signal: SV40 polyadenylation signal
   2700..3128    -  rep_origin     f1 ori (sequence partly withheld): f1 bacteriophage origin of replication; arrow indicates direction of (+) strand synthesis
   3155..3259    +  promoter       AmpR promoter: bla
   3261..3618    +  promoter       SV40 promoter: SV40 enhancer and early promoter
   3653..4447    +  CDS            NeoR/KanR: aminoglycoside phosphotransferase from Tn5; aph(3')-II (or nptII); confers resistance to neomycin, kanamycin, and G418 (Geneticin®)
   4468..4620    +  CDS            ble (fragment): BLE_KLEPN - Experimental evidence at protein level: Swiss-Prot protein existence level 1. Binding protein with a strong affinity to the bleomycin family of antibiotics. Binds to CL990; an antimitotic-antibiotic compound. From Klebsiella pneumoniae.
   4679..4726    +  polyA_signal   HSV TK poly(A) signal: herpes simplex virus thymidine kinase polyadenylation signal (Cole and Stacy, 1985)
   4817..4833    -  polyA_signal   bGH poly(A) signal (fragment): bovine growth hormone polyadenylation signal
   5055..5643    +  rep_origin     ori: high-copy-number ColE1/pMB1/pBR322/pUC origin of replication
>Addgene plasmid #83034 | pEGFP_sfCherry2(11)_zyxin | addgene full sequence | sequence record 160219 | Addgene assembled sequence
TAGTTATTAATAGTAATCAATTACGGGGTCATTAGTTCATAGCCCATATATGGAGTTCCGCGTTACATAA
CTTACGGTAAATGGCCCGCCTGGCTGACCGCCCAACGACCCCCGCCCATTGACGTCAATAATGACGTATG
TTCCCATAGTAACGCCAATAGGGACTTTCCATTGACGTCAATGGGTGGAGTATTTACGGTAAACTGCCCA
CTTGGCAGTACATCAAGTGTATCATATGCCAAGTACGCCCCCTATTGACGTCAATGACGGTAAATGGCCC
GCCTGGCATTATGCCCAGTACATGACCTTATGGGACTTTCCTACTTGGCAGTACATCTACGTATTAGTCA
TCGCTATTACCATGGTGATGCGGTTTTGGCAGTACATCAATGGGCGTGGATAGCGGTTTGACTCACGGGG
ATTTCCAAGTCTCCACCCCATTGACGTCAATGGGAGTTTGTTTTGGCACCAAAATCAACGGGACTTTCCA
AAATGTCGTAACAACTCCGCCCCATTGACGCAAATGGGCGGTAGGCGTGTACGGTGGGAGGTCTATATAA
GCAGAGCTGGTTTAGTGAACCGTCAGATCCGCTAGCGCTACCGGACTCAGATCTCGAGCTCAAGCTTCGA
ATTCCATGGCGGCCCCCCGCCCGTCTCCCGCGATCCCCGTTTCGGTCTCGGCTCCGGCTTTTTACGCCCC
GCAGAAGAAGTTCGGCCCTGTGGTGGCCCCAAAGCCCAAAGTGAATCCCTTCCGGCCCAGGGACAGCGAG
CCTCCCCCGGCACCCGGGGCCCAGCGCGCACAGATGGGCCGGGTGGGCGATATTCCCCCGCCGCCCCCGG
AAGACTTTCCCCTGCCTCCACCTCCCCTTGCTGGGGATGGCGACGATGCAGAGGGTGCTCTGGGAGGTGC
CTTCCCGCCGCCCCCTCCCCCGATCGAGGAATCATTTCCCCCTGCGCCTCTGGAGGAGGAGATCTTCCCT
TCCCCGCCGCCTCCTCCGGAGGAGGAGGGAGGGCCTGAGGCCCCCATACCGCCCCCACCACAGCCCAGGG
AGAAGGTGAGCAGTATTGATTTGGAGATCGACTCTCTGTCCTCACTGCTGGATGACATGACCAAGAATGA
TCCTTTCAAAGCCCGGGTGTCATCTGGATATGTGCCCCCACCAGTGGCCACTCCATTCAGTTCCAAGTCC
AGTACCAAGCCTGCAGCCGGGGGCACAGCACCCCTGCCTCCTTGGAAGTCCCCTTCCAGCTCCCAGCCTC
TGCCCCAGGTTCCGGCTCCGGCTCAGAGCCAGACACAGTTCCATGTTCAGCCCCAGCCCCAGCCCAAGCC
TCAGGTCCAACTCCATGTCCAGTCCCAGACCCAGCCTGTGTCTTTGGCTAACACCCAGCCCCGAGGGCCC
CCAGCCTCATCTCCGGCTCCAGCCCCTAAGTTTTCTCCAGTGACTCCTAAGTTTACTCCTGTGGCTTCCA
AGTTCAGTCCTGGAGCCCCAGGTGGATCTGGGTCACAACCAAATCAAAAATTGGGGCACCCCGAAGCTCT
TTCTGCTGGCACAGGCTCCCCTCAACCTCCCAGCTTCACCTATGCCCAGCAGAGGGAGAAGCCCCGAGTG
CAGGAGAAGCAGCACCCCGTGCCCCCACCGGCTCAGAACCAAAACCAGGTGCGCTCCCCTGGGGCCCCAG
GGCCCCTGACTCTGAAGGAGGTGGAGGAGCTGGAGCAGCTGACCCAGCAGCTAATGCAGGACATGGAGCA
TCCTCAGAGGCAGAATGTGGCTGTCAACGAACTCTGCGGCCGATGCCATCAACCCCTGGCCCGGGCGCAG
CCAGCCGTCCGCGCTCTAGGGCAGCTGTTCCACATCGCCTGCTTCACCTGCCACCAGTGTGCGCAGCAGC
TCCAGGGCCAGCAGTTCTACAGTCTGGAGGGGGCGCCGTACTGCGAGGGCTGTTACACTGACACCCTGGA
GAAGTGTAACACCTGCGGGGAGCCCATCACTGACCGCATGCTGAGGGCCACGGGCAAGGCCTATCACCCG
CACTGCTTCACCTGTGTGGTCTGCGCCCGCCCCCTGGAGGGCACCTCCTTCATCGTGGACCAGGCCAACC
GGCCCCACTGTGTCCCCGACTACCACAAGCAGTACGCCCCGAGGTGCTCCGTCTGCTCTGAGCCCATCAT
GCCTGAGCCTGGCCGAGATGAGACTGTGCGAGTGGTCGCCCTGGACAAGAACTTCCACATGAAGTGTTAC
AAGTGTGAGGACTGCGGGAAGCCCCTGTCGATTGAGGCAGATGACAATGGCTGCTTCCCCCTGGACGGTC
ACGTGCTCTGTCGGAAGTGCCACACTGCTAGAGCCCAGACGGATCCACCGGTCGCCACCATGTACACCAT
CGTGGAGCAGTACGAGAGAGCCGAGGCCAGACACAGCACCTAAGCGGCCGCGACTCTAGATCATAATCAG
CCATACCACATTTGTAGAGGTTTTACTTGCTTTAAAAAACCTCCCACACCTCCCCCTGAACCTGAAACAT
AAAATGAATGCAATTGTTGTTGTTAACTTGTTTATTGCAGCTTATAATGGTTACAAATAAAGCAATAGCA
TCACAAATTTCACAAATAAAGCATTTTTTTCACTGCATTCTAGTTGTGGTTTGTCCAAACTCATCAATGT
ATCTTAAGGCGTAAATTGTAAGCGTTAATATTTTGTTAAAATTCGCGTTAAATTTTTGTTAAATCAGCTC
ATTTTTTAACCAATAGGCCGAAATCGGCAAAATCCCTTATAAATCAAAAGAATAGACCGAGATAGGGT
[37 nt withheld, positions 2799-2835]
AAAGAACGTGGACTCCAACGTCAAAGG
[49 nt withheld, positions 2863-2911]
T
[91 nt withheld, positions 2913-3003]
G
[124 nt withheld, positions 3005-3128]
CAGGTGGCACTTTTCGGGGAAATGTGCGCGGAACCCCTATTTGTTTATTTTTCTAAATACATTCAAATAT
GTATCCGCTCATGAGACAATAACCCTGATAAATGCTTCAATAATATTGAAAAAGGAAGAGTCCTGAGGCG
GAAAGAACCAGCTGTGGAATGTGTGTCAGTTAGGGTGTGGAAAGTCCCCAGGCTCCCCAGCAGGCAGAAG
TATGCAAAGCATGCATCTCAATTAGTCAGCAACCAGGTGTGGAAAGTCCCCAGGCTCCCCAGCAGGCAGA
AGTATGCAAAGCATGCATCTCAATTAGTCAGCAACCATAGTCCCGCCCCTAACTCCGCCCATCCCGCCCC
TAACTCCGCCCAGTTCCGCCCATTCTCCGCCCCATGGCTGACTAATTTTTTTTATTTATGCAGAGGCCGA
GGCCGCCTCGGCCTCTGAGCTATTCCAGAAGTAGTGAGGAGGCTTTTTTGGAGGCCTAGGCTTTTGCAAA
GATCGATCAAGAGACAGGATGAGGATCGTTTCGCATGATTGAACAAGATGGATTGCACGCAGGTTCTCCG
GCCGCTTGGGTGGAGAGGCTATTCGGCTATGACTGGGCACAACAGACAATCGGCTGCTCTGATGCCGCCG
TGTTCCGGCTGTCAGCGCAGGGGCGCCCGGTTCTTTTTGTCAAGACCGACCTGTCCGGTGCCCTGAATGA
ACTGCAAGACGAGGCAGCGCGGCTATCGTGGCTGGCCACGACGGGCGTTCCTTGCGCAGCTGTGCTCGAC
GTTGTCACTGAAGCGGGAAGGGACTGGCTGCTATTGGGCGAAGTGCCGGGGCAGGATCTCCTGTCATCTC
ACCTTGCTCCTGCCGAGAAAGTATCCATCATGGCTGATGCAATGCGGCGGCTGCATACGCTTGATCCGGC
TACCTGCCCATTCGACCACCAAGCGAAACATCGCATCGAGCGAGCACGTACTCGGATGGAAGCCGGTCTT
GTCGATCAGGATGATCTGGACGAAGAGCATCAGGGGCTCGCGCCAGCCGAACTGTTCGCCAGGCTCAAGG
CGAGCATGCCCGACGGCGAGGATCTCGTCGTGACCCATGGCGATGCCTGCTTGCCGAATATCATGGTGGA
AAATGGCCGCTTTTCTGGATTCATCGACTGTGGCCGGCTGGGTGTGGCGGACCGCTATCAGGACATAGCG
TTGGCTACCCGTGATATTGCTGAAGAGCTTGGCGGCGAATGGGCTGACCGCTTCCTCGTGCTTTACGGTA
TCGCCGCTCCCGATTCGCAGCGCATCGCCTTCTATCGCCTTCTTGACGAGTTCTTCTGAGCGGGACTCTG
GGGTTCGAAATGACCGACCAAGCGACGCCCAACCTGCCATCACGAGATTTCGATTCCACCGCCGCCTTCT
ATGAAAGGTTGGGCTTCGGAATCGTTTTCCGGGACGCCGGCTGGATGATCCTCCAGCGCGGGGATCTCAT
GCTGGAGTTCTTCGCCCACCCTAGGGGGAGGCTAACTGAAACACGGAAGGAGACAATACCGGAAGGAACC
CGCGCTATGACGGCAATAAAAAGACAGAATAAAACGCACGGTGTTGGGTCGTTTGTTCATAAACGCGGGG
TTCGGTCCCAGGGCTGGCACTCTGTCGATACCCCACCGAGACCCCATTGGGGCCAATACGCCCGCGTTTC
TTCCTTTTCCCCACCCCACCCCCCAAGTTCGGGTGAAGGCCCAGGGCTCGCAGCCAACGTCGGGGCGGCA
GGCCCTGCCATAGCCTCAGGTTACTCATATATACTTTAGATTGATTTAAAACTTCATTTTTAATTTAAAA
GGATCTAGGTGAAGATCCTTTTTGATAATCTCATGACCAAAATCCCTTAACGTGAGTTTTCGTTCCACTG
AGCGTCAGACCCCGTAGAAAAGATCAAAGGATCTTCTTGAGATCCTTTTTTTCTGCGCGTAATCTGCTGC
TTGCAAACAAAAAAACCACCGCTACCAGCGGTGGTTTGTTTGCCGGATCAAGAGCTACCAACTCTTTTTC
CGAAGGTAACTGGCTTCAGCAGAGCGCAGATACCAAATACTGTCCTTCTAGTGTAGCCGTAGTTAGGCCA
CCACTTCAAGAACTCTGTAGCACCGCCTACATACCTCGCTCTGCTAATCCTGTTACCAGTGGCTGCTGCC
AGTGGCGATAAGTCGTGTCTTACCGGGTTGGACTCAAGACGATAGTTACCGGATAAGGCGCAGCGGTCGG
GCTGAACGGGGGGTTCGTGCACACAGCCCAGCTTGGAGCGAACGACCTACACCGAACTGAGATACCTACA
GCGTGAGCTATGAGAAAGCGCCACGCTTCCCGAAGGGAGAAAGGCGGACAGGTATCCGGTAAGCGGCAGG
GTCGGAACAGGAGAGCGCACGAGGGAGCTTCCAGGGGGAAACGCCTGGTATCTTTATAGTCCTGTCGGGT
TTCGCCACCTCTGACTTGAGCGTCGATTTTTGTGATGCTCGTCAGGGGGGCGGAGCCTATGGAAAAACGC
CAGCAACGCGGCCTTTTTACGGTTCCTGGCCTTTTGCTGGCCTTTTGCTCACATGTTCTTTCCTGCGTTA
TCCCCTGATTCTGTGGATAACCGTATTACCGCCATGCAT
