>Addgene plasmid #83034 | pEGFP_sfCherry2(11)_zyxin | depositor partial sequence | sequence record 157870 | sfCherry+11_zyxin
ATGGCGGCCCCCCGCCCGTCTCCCGCGATCCCCGTTTCGGTCTCGGCTCCGGCTTTTTACGCCCCGCAGA
AGAAGTTCGGCCCTGTGGTGGCCCCAAAGCCCAAAGTGAATCCCTTCCGGCCCAGGGACAGCGAGCCTCC
CCCGGCACCCGGGGCCCAGCGCGCACAGATGGGCCGGGTGGGCGATATTCCCCCGCCGCCCCCGGAAGAC
TTTCCCCTGCCTCCACCTCCCCTTGCTGGGGATGGCGACGATGCAGAGGGTGCTCTGGGAGGTGCCTTCC
CGCCGCCCCCTCCCCCGATCGAGGAATCATTTCCCCCTGCGCCTCTGGAGGAGGAGATCTTCCCTTCCCC
GCCGCCTCCTCCGGAGGAGGAGGGAGGGCCTGAGGCCCCCATACCGCCCCCACCACAGCCCAGGGAGAAG
GTGAGCAGTATTGATTTGGAGATCGACTCTCTGTCCTCACTGCTGGATGACATGACCAAGAATGATCCTT
TCAAAGCCCGGGTGTCATCTGGATATGTGCCCCCACCAGTGGCCACTCCATTCAGTTCCAAGTCCAGTAC
CAAGCCTGCAGCCGGGGGCACAGCACCCCTGCCTCCTTGGAAGTCCCCTTCCAGCTCCCAGCCTCTGCCC
CAGGTTCCGGCTCCGGCTCAGAGCCAGACACAGTTCCATGTTCAGCCCCAGCCCCAGCCCAAGCCTCAGG
TCCAACTCCATGTCCAGTCCCAGACCCAGCCTGTGTCTTTGGCTAACACCCAGCCCCGAGGGCCCCCAGC
CTCATCTCCGGCTCCAGCCCCTAAGTTTTCTCCAGTGACTCCTAAGTTTACTCCTGTGGCTTCCAAGTTC
AGTCCTGGAGCCCCAGGTGGATCTGGGTCACAACCAAATCAAAAATTGGGGCACCCCGAAGCTCTTTCTG
CTGGCACAGGCTCCCCTCAACCTCCCAGCTTCACCTATGCCCAGCAGAGGGAGAAGCCCCGAGTGCAGGA
GAAGCAGCACCCCGTGCCCCCACCGGCTCAGAACCAAAACCAGGTGCGCTCCCCTGGGGCCCCAGGGCCC
CTGACTCTGAAGGAGGTGGAGGAGCTGGAGCAGCTGACCCAGCAGCTAATGCAGGACATGGAGCATCCTC
AGAGGCAGAATGTGGCTGTCAACGAACTCTGCGGCCGATGCCATCAACCCCTGGCCCGGGCGCAGCCAGC
CGTCCGCGCTCTAGGGCAGCTGTTCCACATCGCCTGCTTCACCTGCCACCAGTGTGCGCAGCAGCTCCAG
GGCCAGCAGTTCTACAGTCTGGAGGGGGCGCCGTACTGCGAGGGCTGTTACACTGACACCCTGGAGAAGT
GTAACACCTGCGGGGAGCCCATCACTGACCGCATGCTGAGGGCCACGGGCAAGGCCTATCACCCGCACTG
CTTCACCTGTGTGGTCTGCGCCCGCCCCCTGGAGGGCACCTCCTTCATCGTGGACCAGGCCAACCGGCCC
CACTGTGTCCCCGACTACCACAAGCAGTACGCCCCGAGGTGCTCCGTCTGCTCTGAGCCCATCATGCCTG
AGCCTGGCCGAGATGAGACTGTGCGAGTGGTCGCCCTGGACAAGAACTTCCACATGAAGTGTTACAAGTG
TGAGGACTGCGGGAAGCCCCTGTCGATTGAGGCAGATGACAATGGCTGCTTCCCCCTGGACGGTCACGTG
CTCTGTCGGAAGTGCCACACTGCTAGAGCCCAGACGGATCCACCGGTCGCCACCATGTACACCATCGTGG
AGCAGTACGAGAGAGCCGAGGCCAGACACAGCACCTAA
