>Addgene plasmid #83034 | pEGFP_sfCherry2(11)_zyxin | addgene partial sequence | sequence record 160217 | CMV-F 5'-CGCAAATGGGCGGTAGGCGTG-3'
AGCAGAGCTGGTTTAGTGAACCGTCAGATCCGCTAGCGCTACCGGACTCAGATCTCGAGCTCAAGCTTCG
AATTCCATGGCGGCCCCCCGCCCGTCTCCCGCGATCCCCGTTTCGGTCTCGGCTCCGGCTTTTTACGCCC
CGCAGAAGAAGTTCGGCCCTGTGGTGGCCCCAAAGCCCAAAGTGAATCCCTTCCGGCCCAGGGACAGCGA
GCCTCCCCCGGCACCCGGGGCCCAGCGCGCACAGATGGGCCGGGTGGGCGATATTCCCCCGCCGCCCCCG
GAAGACTTTCCCCTGCCTCCACCTCCCCTTGCTGGGGATGGCGACGATGCAGAGGGTGCTCTGGGAGGTG
CCTTCCCGCCGCCCCCTCCCCCGATCGAGGAATCATTTCCCCCTGCGCCTCTGGAGGAGGAGATCTTCCC
TTCCCCGCCGCCTCCTCCGGAGGAGGAGGGAGGGCCTGAGGCCCCCATACCGCCCCCACCACAGCCCAGG
GAGAAGGTGAGCAGTATTGATTTGGAGATCGACTCTCTGTCCTCACTGCTGGATGACATGACCAAGAATG
ATCCTTTCAAAGCCCGGGTGTCATCTGGATATGTGCCCCCACCAGTGGCCACTCCATTCAGTTCCAAGTC
CAGTACCAAGCCTGCAGCCGGGGGCACAGCACCCCTGCCTCCTTGGAAGTCCCCTTCCAGCTCCCAGCCT
CTGCCCCAGGTTCCGGCTCCGGCTCAGAGCCAGACACAGTTCCATGTTCAGCCCCAGCCCCAGCCCAAGC
CTCAGGTCCAACTCCATGTCCAGTCCCAGACCCAGCCTGTGTCTTTGGCTA
