>Addgene plasmid #83034 | pEGFP_sfCherry2(11)_zyxin | addgene partial sequence | sequence record 160218 | SV40pA-R 5'-GAAATTTGTGATGCTATTGC-3'
ACAAGTTAACAACAACAATTGCATTCATTTTATGTTTCAGGTTCAGGGGGAGGTGTGGGAGGTTTTTTAA
AGCAAGTAAAACCTCTACAAATGTGGTATGGCTGATTATGATCTAGAGTCGCGGCCGCTTAGGTGCTGTG
TCTGGCCTCGGCTCTCTCGTACTGCTCCACGATGGTGTACATGGTGGCGACCGGTGGATCCGTCTGGGCT
CTAGCAGTGTGGCACTTCCGACAGAGCACGTGACCGTCCAGGGGGAAGCAGCCATTGTCATCTGCCTCAA
TCGACAGGGGCTTCCCGCAGTCCTCACACTTGTAACACTTCATGTGGAAGTTCTTGTCCAGGGCGACCAC
TCGCACAGTCTCATCTCGGCCAGGCTCAGGCATGATGGGCTCAGAGCAGACGGAGCACCTCGGGGCGTAC
TGCTTGTGGTAGTCGGGGACACAGTGGGGCCGGTTGGCCTGGTCCACGATGAAGGAGGTGCCCTCCAGGG
GGCGGGCGCAGACCACACAGGTGAAGCAGTGCGGGTGATAGGCCTTGCCCGTGGCCCTCAGCATGCGGTC
AGTGATGGGCTCCCCGCAGGTGTTACACTTCTCCAGGGTGTCAGTGTAACAGCCCTCGCAGTACGGCGCC
CCCTCCAGACTGTAGAACTGCTGGCCCTGGAGCTGCTGCGCACACTGGTGGCAGGTGAAGCAGGCGATGT
GGAACAGCTGCCCTAGAGCGCGGACGGCTGGCTGCGCC
